>Addgene plasmid #212539 | pTwist-SARS-CoV-2 Spike-deltaC18 FL.1.5.1 | addgene full sequence | sequence record 458317 | Addgene NGS Result
CATGTTTGTGTTCCTCGTTCTCCTGCCCCTCGTTTCTTCCCAATGCGTGAACCTCATAACTAGAACGCAG
TCTTACACGAACTCTTTTACTCGTGGAGTATACTATCCCGATAAAGTCTTTAGGTCCAGTGTCCTTCATT
CTACTCAAGACCTTTTCCTGCCATTCTTCTCAAATGTCACCTGGTTCCATGCTATCCACGTTTCTGGCAC
CAACGGAACTAAACGATTTGATAATCCCGCCTTGCCATTTAACGATGGCGTATACTTTGCCTCAACGGAG
AAGTCCAACATTATCCGGGGATGGATATTTGGCACCACCCTGGACTCCAAGACACAGTCTCTCCTCATTG
TGAACAACGCCACCAATGTCGTCATCAAAGTCTGTGAATTTCAATTTTGTAACGATCCCTTTCTCGATGT
TTATCAGAAGAATAACAAGTCTTGGATGGAGTCAGAGTTCCGCGTTTACAGTTCCGCTAACAACTGTACT
TTTGAGTACGTTTCCCAACCATTTCTCATGGATCTTGAAGGGAAGGAAGGCAACTTCAAGAATCTCCGCG
AATTTGTGTTTAAGAATATAGACGGCTACTTCAAAATTTATAGCAAGCATACCCCGATAAATCTGGAGCG
GGATCTCCCTCAAGGCTTCTCCGCGTTGGAACCCCTCGTGGACTTGCCGATTGGCATCAACATCACCCGG
TTCCAAACCCTTCTTGCCCTTCATCGAAGCTACCTCACGCCTGTCGACAGTAGTAGTGGTTGGACAGCGG
GCGCAGCAGCCTACTATGTGGGATATTTGCAACCACGCACCTTTCTTCTCAAATATAACGAAAACGGAAC
AATTACCGATGCCGTAGACTGTGCCCTCGATCCCCTGTCCGAAACTAAATGCACACTCAAGTCCTTCACA
GTTGAGAAAGGCATATACCAAACCAGTAACTTCCGCGTCCAACCCACCGAATCCATTGTTCGATTCCCTA
ACATCACCAATTTGTGTCCTTTCCATGAAGTATTTAATGCCACTACATTTGCATCAGTTTATGCCTGGAA
TCGCAAGCGAATATCAAATTGTGTTGCAGATTATAGTGTCATCTATAATTTCGCACCATTCTTCGCTTTT
AAGTGTTATGGGGTCAGCCCTACGAAATTGAATGACTTGTGTTTTACCAACGTTTACGCAGATTCTTTCG
TCATACGCGGCAACGAAGTCAGCCAGATTGCACCGGGGCAAACCGGAAATATAGCAGACTATAATTATAA
GTTGCCGGATGACTTCACCGGCTGCGTTATAGCATGGAACTCCAATAAGCTCGATTCAAAACCCAGCGGC
AACTATAATTATCTTTACCGCCTGCTTCGCAAGTCAAAGCTGAAGCCCTTTGAACGTGACATCTCCACCG
AAATTTATCAAGCTGGCAACAGACCATGTAATGGAGTGGCAGGGCCTAACTGTTATTCTCCCCTTCAATC
ATACGGATTTCGACCAACATATGGGGTGGGCCATCAACCATATCGGGTGGTAGTCTTGAGCTTTGAGCTG
CTCCACGCACCGGCTACAGTTTGCGGACCGAAGAAAAGCACTAACCTGGTGAAGAATAAATGTGTGAACT
TCAACTTTAATGGGCTCACCGGAACAGGGGTGCTGACAGAATCAAACAAGAAATTTCTCCCTTTTCAACA
ATTTGGTAGAGACATTGCCGATACCACAGATGCCGTCCGCGATCCGCAAACACTGGAAATCCTCGATATA
ACACCCTGTAGCTTCGGCGGGGTCAGCGTGATAACTCCCGGAACGAACACATCCAACCAAGTGGCTGTCC
TGTATCAAGGTGTCAACTGTACCGAAGTCCCTGTGGCGATACACGCCGACCAACTGACACCCACCTGGAG
AGTCTACTCAACAGGTTCCAATGTCTTTCAAACTAGAGCGGGTTGTCTCATTGGCGCTGAGTATGTCAAT
AATTCATACGAATGTGATATTCCTATTGGGGCAGGAATCTGTGCGTCTTATCAAACTCAAACGAAATCAC
ACCGGCGCGCTCGCTCAGTAGCCAGCCAGTCCATAATCGCCTATACCATGAGTCTCGGGGTAGAGAACTC
CGTGGCTTATTCAAACAATTCCATCGCAATCCCAACTAACTTTACCATTAGCGTTACCACGGAAATCTTG
CCCGTCAGCATGACTAAGACGAGCGTAGACTGTACGATGTATATCTGTGGGGATTCCACCGAGTGTAGCA
ACCTCTTGCTTCAATACGGGTCTTTCTGTACTCAACTCAAACGAGCATTGACCGGAATTGCGGTCGAACA
AGACAAGAATACCCAAGAGGTGTTCGCACAAGTAAAGCAAATATACAAAACGCCGCCAATCAAATATTTT
GGCGGGTTTAATTTTAGCCAAATACTGCCAGACCCATCTAAGCCTTCAAAACGCAGCTTTATCGAGGATC
TGCTGTTCAACAAAGTTACGTTGGCTGACGCGGGTTTCATTAAGCAGTATGGGGATTGTTTGGGAGACAT
TGCGGCCCGCGACCTTATCTGTGCTCAAAAATTCAATGGGTTGACAGTTCTGCCCCCTCTGCTCACTGAT
GAGATGATTGCACAGTATACATCAGCATTGTTGGCAGGAACCATTACATCCGGCTGGACTTTTGGCGCGG
GTGCGGCCCTTCAAATACCTTTCGCTATGCAAATGGCTTACAGATTCAATGGGATTGGTGTCACGCAAAA
TGTATTGTATGAAAATCAGAAGCTGATCGCTAATCAATTTAACAGCGCGATTGGCAAGATCCAAGATTCA
CTGTCAAGCACAGCGTCCGCCCTCGGCAAACTCCAAGATGTTGTGAATCATAACGCCCAGGCCCTGAATA
CCCTCGTGAAGCAACTGAGTTCTAAATTCGGCGCAATCTCCAGCGTCCTCAACGACATATTGTCCAGACT
TGATAAGGTGGAAGCCGAGGTGCAAATTGATCGGCTCATCACAGGCAGGCTCCAGTCACTCCAAACTTAT
GTGACACAACAGTTGATCCGGGCTGCTGAGATACGAGCAAGCGCCAACCTGGCCGCCACTAAAATGTCAG
AGTGCGTGCTCGGGCAGTCCAAACGGGTTGACTTTTGTGGCAAGGGCTATCACTTGATGTCCTTCCCCCA
ATCCGCCCCACATGGAGTGGTCTTTCTCCACGTCACTTATGTCCCTGCTCAAGAGAAGAACTTTACGACA
GCTCCAGCAATCTGTCACGATGGCAAAGCGCACTTTCCCAGGGAAGGCGTTTTCGTCAGTAATGGCACGC
ATTGGTTTGTGACCCAAAGGAATTTCTATGAACCCCAAATCATAACCACTGACAATACATTTGTCTCAGG
CAACTGTGATGTGGTCATTGGGATCGTGAACAACACGGTATATGATCCCCTGCAACCCGAGTTGGATAGC
TTCAAAGAGGAATTGGATAAATACTTTAAGAATCATACTTCACCCGATGTTGATCTCGGGGACATATCAG
GAATAAATGCAAGTGTCGTCAACATTCAGAAAGAGATTGATCGCCTTAATGAGGTCGCCAAGAACTTGAA
TGAATCTTTGATCGACTTGCAAGAACTGGGCAAATACGAACAATATATTAAATGGCCCTGGTACATTTGG
TTGGGCTTTATCGCCGGACTTATAGCTATCGTTATGGTCACAATTATGTTGTGCTGTATGACTAGCTGTT
GTTCCTGCTTGAAAGGATGTTGCAGTTGCGGATCTTGTTGTAAATAAAGGATCCTCTAGAAGTTGTCTCC
TCCTGCACTGACTGACTGATACAATCGATTTCTGGATCCGCAGGCCTAATCAACCTCTGGATTACAAAAT
TTGTGAAAGATTGACTGGTATTCTTAACTATGTTGCTCCTTTTACGCTATGTGGATACGCTGCTTTAATG
CCTTTGTATCATGCTATTGCTTCCCGTATGGCTTTCATTTTCTCCTCCTTGTATAAATCCTGGTTGCTGT
CTCTTTATGAGGAGTTGTGGCCCGTTGTCAGGCAACGTGGCGTGGTGTGCACTGTGTTTGCTGACGCAAC
CCCCACTGGTTGGGGCATTGCCACCACCTGTCAGCTCCTTTCCGGGACTTTCGCTTTCCCCCTCCCTATT
GCCACGGCGGAACTCATCGCCGCCTGCCTTGCCCGCTGCTGGACAGGGGCTCGGCTGTTGGGCACTGACA
ATTCCGTGGTGTTGTCGGGGAAGCTGACGTCCTTTCCATGGCTGCTCGCCTGTGTTGCCACCTGGATTCT
GCGCGGGACGTCCTTCTGCTACGTCCCTTCGGCCCTCAATCCAGCGGACCTTCCTTCCCGCGGCCTGCTG
CCGGCTCTGCGGCCTCTTCCGCGTCTTCGCCTTCGCCCTCAGACGAGTCGGATCTCCCTTTGGGCCGCCT
CCCCGCCTGTCTAGCTTGACTGACTGAGATACAGCGTACCTTCAGCTCACAGACATGATAAGATACATTG
ATGAGTTTGGACAAACCACAACTAGAATGCAGTGAAAAAAATGCTTTATTTGTGAAATTTGTGATGCTAT
TGCTTTATTTGTAACCATTATAAGCTGCAATAAACAAGTTAACAACAACAATTGCATTCATTTTATGTTT
CAGGTTCAGGGGGAGGTGTGGGAGGTTTTTTAAAGCAAGTAAAACCTCTACAAATGTGGTATTGGCCCAT
CTCTATCGGTATCGTAGCATAACCCCTTGGGGCCTCTAAACGGGTCTTGAGGGGTTTTTTGTGCCCCTCG
GGCCGGATTGCTATCTACCGGCATTGGCGCAGAAAAAAATGCCTGATGCGACGCTGCGCGTCTTATACTC
CCACATATGCCAGATTCAGCAACGGATACGGCTTCCCCAACTTGCCCACTTCCATACGTGTCCTCCTTAC
CAGAAATTTATCCTTAAGGTCGTCAGCTATCCTGCAGGCGATCTCTCGATTTCGATCAAGACATTCCTTT
AATGGTCTTTTCTGGACACCACTAGGGGTCAGAAGTAGTTCATCAAACTTTCTTCCCTCCCTAATCTCAT
TGGTTACCTTGGGCTATCGAAACTTAATTAAGCGATCTGCATCTCAATTAGTCAGCAACCATAGTCCCGC
CCCTAACTCCGCCCATCCCGCCCCTAACTCCGCCCAGTTCCGCCCATTCTCCGCCCCATCGCTGACTAAT
TTTTTTTATTTATGCAGAGGCCGAGGCCGCCTCGGCCTCTGAGCTATTCCAGAAGTAGTGAGGAGGCTTT
TTTGGAGGCCTAGGCTTTTGCAAAGGAGGTAGCCAACATGATTGAACAAGATGGATTGCACGCAGGTTCT
CCCGCCGCTTGGGTGGAGAGGCTATTCGGCTATGACTGGGCACAACAGACAATCGGCTGCTCTGATGCCG
CCGTGTTCCGGCTGTCAGCGCAGGGGCGCCCGGTTCTTTTTGTCAAGACCGACCTGTCCGGTGCCCTGAA
TGAACTCCAGGACGAGGCAGCGCGGCTATCGTGGCTGGCCACGACGGGCGTTCCTTGCGCAGCTGTGCTC
GACGTTGTCACTGAAGCGGGAAGGGACTGGCTGCTATTGGGCGAAGTGCCGGGGCAGGATCTCCTGTCAT
CTCACCTTGCTCCTGCCGAGAAAGTATCCATCATGGCTGATGCAATGCGGCGGCTGCATACGCTTGATCC
GGCTACCTGCCCATTCGACCACCAAGCGAAACATCGCATCGAGCGAGCACGTACTCGGATGGAAGCCGGT
CTTGTCGATCAGGATGATCTGGACGAAGAGCATCAGGGGCTCGCGCCAGCCGAACTGTTCGCCAGGCTCA
AGGCGCGGATGCCCGACGGCGAGGATCTCGTCGTGACCCACGGCGATGCCTGCTTGCCGAATATCATGGT
GGAAAATGGCCGCTTTTCTGGATTCATCGACTGTGGCCGGCTGGGTGTGGCGGACCGCTATCAGGACATA
GCGTTGGCTACCCGTGATATTGCTGAAGAGCTTGGCGGCGAATGGGCTGACCGCTTCCTCGTGCTTTACG
GTATCGCCGCTCCCGATTCGCAGCGCATCGCCTTCTATCGCCTTCTTGACGAGTTCTTCTAGTATGTAAG
CCCTGTGCCTTCTAGTTGCCAGCCATCTGTTGTTTGCCCCTCCCCCGTGCCTTCCTTGACCCTGGAAGGT
GCCACTCCCACTGTCCTTTCCTAATAAAATGAGGAAATTGCATCGCATTGTCTGAGTAGGTGTCATTCTA
TTCTGGGGGGTGGGGTGGGGCAGGACAGCAAGGGGGAGGATTGGGAAGACAATAGCAGGCATGCTGGGGA
TGCGGTGGGCTCTATGGTTAATTAACCAGTCAAGTCAGCTACTTGGCGAGATCGACTTGTCTGGGTTTCG
ACTACGCTCAGAATTGCGTCAGTCAAGTTCGATCTGGTCCTTGCTATTGCACCCGTTCTCCGATTACGAG
TTTCATTTAAATCATGTGAGCAAAAGGCCAGCAAAAGGCCAGGAACCGTAAAAAGGCCGCGTTGCTGGCG
TTTTTCCATAGGCTCCGCCCCCCTGACGAGCATCACAAAAATCGACGCTCAAGTCAGAGGTGGCGAAACC
CGACAGGACTATAAAGATACCAGGCGTTTCCCCCTGGAAGCTCCCTCGTGCGCTCTCCTGTTCCGACCCT
GCCGCTTACCGGATACCTGTCCGCCTTTCTCCCTTCGGGAAGCGTGGCGCTTTCTCATAGCTCACGCTGT
AGGTATCTCAGTTCGGTGTAGGTCGTTCGCTCCAAGCTGGGCTGTGTGCACGAACCCCCCGTTCAGCCCG
ACCGCTGCGCCTTATCCGGTAACTATCGTCTTGAGTCCAACCCGGTAAGACACGACTTATCGCCACTGGC
AGCAGCCACTGGTAACAGGATTAGCAGAGCGAGGTATGTAGGCGGTGCTACAGAGTTCTTGAAGTGGTGG
CCTAACTACGGCTACACTAGAAGAACAGTATTTGGTATCTGCGCTCTGCTGAAGCCAGTTACCTTCGGAA
AAAGAGTTGGTAGCTCTTGATCCGGCAAACAAACCACCGCTGGTAGCGGTGGTTTTTTTGTTTGCAAGCA
GCAGATTACGCGCAGAAAAAAAGGATCTCAAGAAGATCCTTTGATCTTTTCTACGGGGTCTGACGCTCAG
TGGAACGAAAACTCACGTTAAGGGATTTTGGTCATGAGATTATCAAAAAGGATCTTCACCTAGATCCTTT
TAAATTAAAAATGAAGTTTTAAATCAATCTAAAGTATATATGAGTAAACTTGGTCTGACAGTTACCAATG
CTTAATCAGTGAGGCACCTATCTCAGCGATCTGTCTATTTCGTTCATCCATAGTTGCATTTAAATTTCCG
AACTCTCCAAGGCCCTCGTCGGAAAATCTTCAAACCTTTCGTCCGATCCATCTTGCAGGCTACCTCTCGA
ACGAACTATCGCAAGTCTCTTGGCCGGCCTTGCGCCTTGGCTATTGCTTGGCAGCGCCTATCGCCAGGTA
TTACTCCAATCCCGAATATCCGAGATCGGGATCACCCGAGAGAAGTTCAACCTACATCCTCAATCCCGAT
CTATCCGAGATCCGAGGAATATCGAAATCGGGGCGCGCCTGGTGTACCGAGAACGATCCTCTCAGTGCGA
GTCTCGACGATCCATATCGTTGCTTGGCAGTCAGCCAGTCGGAATCCAGCTTGGGACCCAGGAAGTCCAA
TCGTCAGATATTGTACTCAAGCCTGGTCACGGCAGCGTACCGATCTGTTTAAACCTAGATATTGATAGTC
TGATCGGTCAACGTATAATCGAGTCCTAGCTTTTGCAAACATCTATCAAGAGACAGGATCAGCAGGAGGC
TTTCGCATGAGTATTCAACATTTCCGTGTCGCCCTTATTCCCTTTTTTGCGGCATTTTGCCTTCCTGTTT
TTGCTCACCCAGAAACGCTGGTGAAAGTAAAAGATGCTGAAGATCAGTTGGGTGCGCGAGTGGGTTACAT
CGAACTGGATCTCAACAGCGGTAAGATCCTTGAGAGTTTTCGCCCCGAAGAACGCTTTCCAATGATGAGC
ACTTTTAAAGTTCTGCTATGTGGCGCGGTATTATCCCGTATTGACGCCGGGCAAGAGCAACTCGGTCGCC
GCATACACTATTCTCAGAATGACTTGGTTGAGTATTCACCAGTCACAGAAAAGCATCTTACGGATGGCAT
GACAGTAAGAGAATTATGCAGTGCTGCCATAACCATGAGTGATAACACTGCGGCCAACTTACTTCTGACA
ACGATTGGAGGACCGAAGGAGCTAACCGCTTTTTTGCACAACATGGGGGATCATGTAACTCGCCTTGATC
GTTGGGAACCGGAGCTGAATGAAGCCATACCAAACGACGAGCGTGACACCACGATGCCTGTAGCAATGGC
AACAACCTTGCGTAAACTATTAACTGGCGAACTACTTACTCTAGCTTCCCGGCAACAGTTGATAGACTGG
ATGGAGGCGGATAAAGTTGCAGGACCACTTCTGCGCTCGGCCCTTCCGGCTGGCTGGTTTATTGCTGATA
AATCTGGAGCCGGTGAGCGTGGGTCTCGCGGTATCATTGCAGCACTGGGGCCAGATGGTAAGCCCTCCCG
TATCGTAGTTATCTACACGACGGGGAGTCAGGCAACTATGGATGAACGAAATAGACAGATCGCTGAGATA
GGTGCCTCACTGATTAAGCATTGGTAACCGATTCTAGGTGCATTGGCGCAGAAAAAAATGCCTGATGCGA
CGCTGCGCGTCTTATACTCCCACATATGCCAGATTCAGCAACGGATACGGCTTCCCCAACTTGCCCACTT
CCATACGTGTCCTCCTTACCAGAAATTTATCCTTAAGATCCCGAATCGTTTAAACTCGACTCTGGCTCTA
TCGAATCTCCGTCGTTTCGAGCTTACGCGAACAGCCGTGGCGCTCATTTGCTCGTCGGGCATCGAATCTC
GTCAGCTATCGTCAGCTTACCTTTTTGGCAGCGATCGCGGCTCCCGACATCTTGGACCATTAGCTCCACA
GGTATCTTCTTCCCTCTAGTGGTCATAACAGCAGCTTCAGCTACCTCTCAATTCAAAAAACCCCTCAAGA
CCCGTTTAGAGGCCCCAAGGGGTTATGCTATCAATCGTTGCGTTACACACACAAAAAACCAACACACATC
CATCTTCGATGGATAGCGATTTTATTATCTAACTGCTGATCGAGTGTAGCCAGATCTAGTAATCAATTAC
GGGGTCATTAGTTCATAGCCCATATATGGAGTTCCGCGTTACATAACTTACGGTAAATGGCCCGCCTGGC
TGACCGCCCAACGACCCCCGCCCATTGACGTCAATAATGACGTATGTTCCCATAGTAACGCCAATAGGGA
CTTTCCATTGACGTCAATGGGTGGAGTATTTACGGTAAACTGCCCACTTGGCAGTACATCAAGTGTATCA
TATGCCAAGTACGCCCCCTATTGACGTCAATGACGGTAAATGGCCCGCCTGGCATTATGCCCAGTACATG
ACCTTATGGGACTTTCCTACTTGGCAGTACATCTACGTATTAGTCATCGCTATTACCATGCTGATGCGGT
TTTGGCAGTACATCAATGGGCGTGGATAGCGGTTTGACTCACGGGGATTTCCAAGTCTCCACCCCATTGA
CGTCAATGGGAGTTTGTTTTGGCACCAAAATCAACGGGACTTTCCAAAATGTCGTAACAACTCCGCCCCA
TTGACGCAAATGGGCGGTAGGCGTGTACGGTGGGAGGTCTATATAAGCAGAGCTGGTTTAGTGAACCGTC
AGATCGCCTGGAGACGCCATCCACGCTGTTTTGACCTCCATAGAAGACACCGGGACCGATCCAGCCTCCC
CTCGAAGCTTACATGTGGTACCGAGCTCGGATCCTGAGAACTTCAGGGTGAGTCTATGGGACCCTTGATG
TTTTCTTTCCCCTTCTTTTCTATGGTTAAGTTCATGTCATAGGAAGGGGAGAAGTAACAGGGTACACATA
TTGACCAAATCAGGGTAATTTTGCATTTGTAATTTTAAAAAATGCTTTCTTCTTTTAATATACTTTTTTG
TTTATCTTATTTCTAATACTTTCCCTAATCTCTTTCTTTCAGGGCAATAATGATACAATGTATCATGCCT
CTTTGCACCATTCTAAAGAATAACAGTGATAATTTCTGGGTTAAGGCAATAGCAATATTTCTGCATATAA
ATATTTCTGCATATAAATTGTAACTGATGTAAGAGGTTTCATATTGCTAATAGCAGCTACAATCCAGCTA
CCATTCTGCTTTTATTTTATGGTTGGGATAAGGCTGGATTATTCTGAGTCCAAGCTAGGCCCTTTTGCTA
ATCATGTTCATACCTCTTATCTTCCTCCCACAGCTCCTGGGCAACGTGCTGGTCTGTGTGCTGGCCCATC
ACTTTGGCAAAGGCGGCCGC
Features (pLannotate 1.2.2; 21 found; start..end, strand, type, name):
      2..3754    +  CDS            S: SPIKE_SARS2 - Experimental evidence at protein level: Swiss-Prot protein existence level 1. [Spike glycoprotein]: May down-regulate host tetherin (BST2) by lysosomal degradation, thereby counteracting its antiviral activity. From Severe acute respiratory syndrome coronavirus 2 (2019-nCoV) (SARS-CoV-2).
   3828..4416    +  misc_feature   WPRE: woodchuck hepatitis virus posttranscriptional regulatory element
   4469..4590    -  polyA_signal   SV40 poly(A) signal: SV40 polyadenylation signal
   4613..4682    -  CDS            large T antigen (fragment): large T antigen from SV40 (simian virus 40)
   4705..4751    +  terminator     T7 terminator: transcription terminator for bacteriophage T7 RNA polymerase
   4781..4917    +  terminator     rrnG terminator: transcription terminator from the E. coli ribosomal RNA rrnG operon (Albrechtsen et al., 1991)
   4962..5033    +  misc_feature   3' β-globin insulator: insulator downstream of the human β-globin locus (Farrell et al., 2002)
   5078..5274    +  promoter       SV40 promoter: SV40 early promoter
   5288..6079    +  CDS            neo: KKA2_KLEPN - Also known as kan, nptII. Experimental evidence at protein level: Swiss-Prot protein existence level 1. Resistance to kanamycin, neomycin, paromomycin, ribostamycin, butirosin and gentamicin B. From Klebsiella pneumoniae.
   6093..6317    +  polyA_signal   bGH poly(A) signal: bovine growth hormone polyadenylation signal
   6513..7101    -  rep_origin     ori: high-copy-number ColE1/pMB1/pBR322/pUC origin of replication
   7273..7337    -  CDS            bla(M) (fragment): β-lactamase lacking the signal sequence; bla(M); allows cytosolic expression of β-lactamase
   7847..8707    +  CDS            AmpR: β-lactamase; bla; confers resistance to ampicillin, carbenicillin, and related antibiotics
   8720..8856    +  terminator     rrnG terminator: transcription terminator from the E. coli ribosomal RNA rrnG operon (Albrechtsen et al., 1991)
   9008..9079    +  misc_feature   5' β-globin insulator: insulator upstream of the human β-globin locus (Farrell et al., 2002)
   9084..9130    -  terminator     T7 terminator: transcription terminator for bacteriophage T7 RNA polymerase
   9148..9196    -  polyA_signal   poly(A) signal: synthetic polyadenylation signal
   9277..9580    +  enhancer       CMV enhancer: human cytomegalovirus immediate early enhancer
   9653..9670    -  promoter       CMV promoter (fragment): human cytomegalovirus (CMV) immediate early promoter
   9733..9784    +  promoter       CMVd2 promoter: truncated human cytomegalovirus (CMV) immediate early promoter that yields moderately reduced expression relative to the full-length promoter
   9918..10393   +  intron         β-globin intron: internally truncated intron from human β-globin
