[The description below was written by a language model from this plasmid's Addgene catalogue record and pLannotate feature annotations shown in this document.]
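Description:
pTwist-SARS-CoV-2 Spike-deltaC18 FL.1.5.1 is a 10,450 nt mammalian expression plasmid built on the commercial pTwist-CMV-BetaGlobin-WPRE-Neo backbone. It encodes the Spike glycoprotein of the SARS-CoV-2 FL.1.5.1 variant. In bacteria it is maintained at high copy through a ColE1/pUC-type origin and selected with ampicillin via the AmpR β-lactamase gene. A separate cassette, with the SV40 early promoter driving neo and a bGH polyadenylation signal, provides a neomycin-class resistance marker that could be used for selection in mammalian cells.

The Spike coding sequence spans about 3.75 kb. As the "deltaC18" in the name suggests, it appears to lack the last 18 cytoplasmic-tail residues, a truncation commonly used to improve Spike incorporation into pseudotyped particles. The depositor lists an extensive set of variant-defining changes relative to the ancestral protein. These include N-terminal domain deletions and substitutions, numerous receptor-binding domain changes such as F456L, F486P, N460K and N501Y, as well as D614G, P681H and several S2 substitutions.

The catalogue entry names the promoter as CAG. The feature table instead annotates a CMV enhancer, CMV promoter segments and a truncated human β-globin intron upstream of the insert, which agrees with the backbone name, so the promoter designation is inconsistent within the record. Downstream, a WPRE enhances transcript stability and expression, followed by an SV40 polyadenylation signal. β-globin insulator elements and bacterial/T7 terminators flank the expression unit and help isolate it from neighbouring transcription.

The stated purpose is to supply variant Spike in trans for pseudovirus production. The associated work concerns escape from vaccine-induced humoral immunity.
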