Addgene plasmid #212539: pTwist-SARS-CoV-2 Spike-deltaC18 FL.1.5.1
Purpose: Encodes SARS-CoV-2 variant FL1.5.1 Spike for pseudovirus production
Depositing lab: Alejandro Balazs. Depositing organization: Massachusetts General Hospital. Publication: Ongoing evolution of SARS-CoV-2 drives escape from mRNA vaccine-induced humoral immunity. Roederer AL, Cao Y, Denis KS, Sheehan ML, Li CJ, Lam EC, Gregory DJ, Poznansky MC, Iafrate AJ, Canaday DH, Gravenstein S, Garcia-Beltran WF, Balazs AB. medRxiv [Preprint]. 2024 Mar 7:2024.03.05.24303815. doi: 10.1101/2024.03.05.24303815. PubMed 38496628.
Backbone
  Vector backbone: pTwist-CMV-BetaGlobin-WPRE-Neo
  Backbone manufacturer: Twist
  Vector type: Mammalian Expression
Growth in bacteria
  Bacterial resistance: Ampicillin, 100 μg/mL
  Growth temperature: 37°C
  Growth strain: NEB Stable
  Copy number: High Copy
Gene/Insert
  Gene/Insert name: SARS-CoV-2 Spike FL.1.5.1
  Species: Severe acute respiratory syndrome coronavirus 2
  Mutation: See Depositor Comments.
  Entrez Gene: S (a.k.a. GU280_gp02, spike glycoprotein)
  Promoter: CAG
  Cloning method: Ligation Independent Cloning
Terms and licenses: Academic/Nonprofit Terms; Industry Terms: Not Available to Industry
Depositor comments: Relevant mutations: T19I , deltaL24P25P26 , A27S , V83A , G142D , deltaY144 , H146Q , Q183E , V213E , G252V , G339H , R346T , L368I , S371F , S373P , S375F , T376A , D405N , R408S , K417N , N440K , V445P , G446S , F456L , N460K , S477N , T478R , E484A , F486P , F490S , Q498R , N501Y , Y505H , D614G , H655Y , N679K , P681H, A701V, N764K , D796Y , Q954H , N969K Please visit https://www.medrxiv.org/content/10.1101/2024.03.05.24303815v1 for medRxiv preprint.
How to cite: pTwist-SARS-CoV-2 Spike-deltaC18 FL.1.5.1 was a gift from Alejandro Balazs (Addgene plasmid # 212539 ; http://n2t.net/addgene:212539 ; RRID:Addgene_212539)
